Addgene plasmid #155358: pJBJZ_003
Purpose: (Empty Backbone) Rifampicin derivative of lambda-red pKD3 plasmid from Datsenko and Wanner (2000)
Depositing lab: Elisabeth Raleigh. Depositing organization: New England Biolabs. Publication: Reassembling a cannon in the DNA defense arsenal: Genetics of StySA, a BREX phage exclusion system in Salmonella lab strains. Zaworski J, Dagva O, Brandt J, Baum C, Ettwiller L, Fomenkov A, Raleigh EA. PLoS Genet. 2022 Apr 4;18(4):e1009943. doi: 10.1371/journal.pgen.1009943. eCollection 2022 Apr. PubMed 35377874.
Backbone
  Vector backbone: pKD3
  Backbone manufacturer: Wanner and Datsenko
  Backbone size (bp): 3021
  Modifications to backbone: Replacement of CamR by Gentamycin resistance cassette between priming site 1 and common priming site c2. It was done by PCR amplification and HiFi assembly.
  Vector type: Synthetic Biology
  Selectable markers: Rifampicin
Growth in bacteria
  Bacterial resistance: Ampicillin, 100 μg/mL
  Growth temperature: 37°C
  Growth strain: Pir1
  Growth instructions: The plasmid can be maintained in Pir2 strains as well.
  Copy number: Unknown
Gene/Insert
  Cloning method: Gibson Cloning
Terms and licenses: Academic/Nonprofit Terms; Industry Terms
Depositor comments: Amplification of the R cassette for lambda-red recombination can be done with or without FRT.
How to cite: pJBJZ_003 was a gift from Elisabeth Raleigh (Addgene plasmid # 155358 ; http://n2t.net/addgene:155358 ; RRID:Addgene_155358)
