[The description below was written by a language model from this plasmid's Addgene catalogue record and pLannotate feature annotations shown in this document.]
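Description:
pJBJZ_003 is an empty-backbone template plasmid derived from pKD3, one of the standard lambda-Red recombineering templates, in which the original chloramphenicol resistance gene has been swapped for a different marker by PCR amplification and HiFi/Gibson-type assembly. The record is internally inconsistent about which marker. The purpose line and selectable-marker field call it a rifampicin derivative, whereas the backbone modification note describes a gentamycin resistance cassette placed between priming site 1 and common priming site c2. The automated feature table does not resolve this, because no resistance coding sequence is annotated in the region between the two FRT sites. Only a fragment of the cat promoter and a short IS1 fragment are called there, leaving an unannotated stretch where the replacement gene presumably lies.

The roughly 3 kb plasmid replicates from the R6K γ origin, which depends on the pi initiator protein. It is therefore maintained only in pir-expressing E. coli hosts and behaves as a non-replicating (suicide) template in ordinary strains, which reduces background from carried-over template in recombineering. Plasmid maintenance is selected with ampicillin through a bla gene under its own promoter, and rrnB T1 and T2 terminators are also present on the backbone. The marker cassette is flanked by FRT sites (one full, one annotated as minimal), so that after integration FLP recombinase can excise the marker.

In use, the cassette is amplified with primers carrying homology arms to a chromosomal target and recombined in by lambda-Red functions. The depositor notes that amplification can be done with or without the FRT sites. The associated publication concerns the genetics of the StySA BREX phage exclusion system in Salmonella.
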