Features (pLannotate 1.2.2; 9 found; start..end, strand, type, name):
     51..98      -  protein_bind   FRT: FLP-mediated recombination occurs in the 8-bp core sequence TCTAGAAA (Turan and Bode, 2011). FLP recombinase from the Saccharomyces cerevisiae 2μ plasmid
    817..909     -  promoter       cat promoter (fragment): promoter of the E. coli cat gene encoding chloramphenicol acetyltransferase
   1030..1091    +  mobile_element IS1 (fragment): prokaryotic transposable element IS1
   1163..1196    -  protein_bind   FRT (minimal): supports FLP-mediated excision but not integration (Turan and Bode, 2011) FLP recombinase from the Saccharomyces cerevisiae 2μ plasmid
   1245..1633    -  rep_origin     R6K γ ori: γ replication origin from E. coli plasmid R6K; requires the R6K initiator protein pi for replication
   1735..2595    -  CDS            AmpR: β-lactamase; bla; confers resistance to ampicillin, carbenicillin, and related antibiotics
   2596..2700    -  promoter       AmpR promoter: bla
   2790..2876    +  terminator     rrnB T1 terminator: Escherichia coli rrnB; transcription terminator T1 from the E. coli rrnB gene
   2968..2995    +  terminator     rrnB T2 terminator: transcription terminator T2 from the E. coli rrnB gene
>Addgene plasmid #155358 | pJBJZ_003 | addgene full sequence | sequence record 313591 | Addgene NGS Result
AGATTGCAGCATTACACGTCTTGAGCGATTGTGTAGGCTGGAGCTGCTTCGAAGTTCCTATACTTTCTAG
AGAATAGGAACTTCGGAATAGGAACTTCCACACAACCACACCACACCACACGGGGAGAGCCTGAGCAAAC
TGGCCTCAGGCATTTGAGAAGCACACGGTCACACTGCTTCCGGTAGTCAATAAACCGGTAAACCAGCAAT
AGACATAAGCGGCTATTTAACGACCCTGCCCTGAACCGACGACCGGGTCGAATTTGCTTTCGAATTTCTG
CCATTCATCCGCTTATTATCACTTATTCAGGCGTAGCAACCAGGCGTTTAAGGGCACCAATAACTGCCTT
AAAAAAACTAGTCTTCAATGACGTGTAAACCACGGCGCTTTAAGTCCTCTAACGAATCCAACATTCCCCT
TATTAATTCAACAGGATGCCCCTCCCAGTCTTCAACAACGCCAACAATTCTCAAGGGTTCGCAGGTTCTA
TAGGACTGTGTTGGATTACCGGGAAATTTTTTGTTCGTAAGATTCGGATCGTCTTCGAACGGTCCTGTTG
GCTCAACTATGTATATGTAGCCGCGACCCTCGAGGCCAGACAGTGACATAGCAAGTTCAGCTCCCCAAAC
TGCTGGCTCCATCAAGGCTGAAAAGTAGATGTGCTTAAGAATACGACCGTCCTCGAAATGAGAGATGAAC
CCTGTGGTTAGCAAGTCACCAATCGCCAAATTGGCTTTGGTTCCATGATAGAACGGTCCTTGCACCTGCT
TGTAATTATCATGAGAGATGGGAATCCAATCTTTTACCATTTTAGCTCCTTAGCTCCTGAACTCGATAAC
TCAAAAAATACGCCCGGTAGTGATCTTATTTCATTATGGTGAAAGTTGGAACCTCTTACGTGCCGATCAA
CGTCTCATTTTCGCCAAAAGTTGGCCCAGGGCTTCCCGGTATCAACAGGGACACCAGGATTTATTTATTC
TGCGAAGTGATCTTCCGTCACAGGTATTTATTCGGCGCAAAGTGCGTCGGGTGATGCTGCCAACTTACTG
ATTTAGTGTATGATGGTGTTTTTGAGGTGCTCCAGTGGCTTGGTTTTGGGGGGTGTTTGGTGCAGGATTT
ATTTATTCTGCGAAGTGATCTTCCGTCACAGGTAGGCGCGCCGAAGTTCCTATACTTTCTAGAGAATAGG
AACTTCGGAATAGGAACTAAGGAGGATATTCATATGGACCATGGCTAATTCCCATGTCAGCCGTTAAGTG
TTCCTGTGTCACTCAAAATTGCTTTGAGAGGCTCTAAGGGCTTCTCAGTGCGTTACATCCCTGGCTTGTT
GTCCACAACCGTTAAACCTTAAAAGCTTTAAAAGCCTTATATATTCTTTTTTTTCTTATAAAACTTAAAA
CCTTAGAGGCTATTTAAGTTGCTGATTTATATTAATTTTATTGTTCAAACATGAGAGCTTAGTACGTGAA
ACATGAGAGCTTAGTACGTTAGCCATGAGAGCTTAGTACGTTAGCCATGAGGGTTTAGTTCGTTAAACAT
GAGAGCTTAGTACGTTAAACATGAGAGCTTAGTACGTGAAACATGAGAGCTTAGTACGTACTATCAACAG
GTTGAACTGCTGATCTTCAGATCCTCTACGCCGGACGCATCGTGGCCGGATCTTGCGGCCGCAAAAATTA
AAAATGAAGTTTTAAATCAATCTAAAGTATATATGAGTAAACTTGGTCTGACAGTTACCAATGCTTAATC
AGTGAGGCACCTATCTCAGCGATCTGTCTATTTCGTTCATCCATAGTTGCCTGACTCCCCGTCGTGTAGA
TAACTACGATACGGGAGGGCTTACCATCTGGCCCCAGTGCTGCAATGATACCGCGAGACCCACGCTCACC
GGCTCCAGATTTATCAGCAATAAACCAGCCAGCCGGAAGGGCCGAGCGCAGAAGTGGTCCTGCAACTTTA
TCCGCCTCCATCCAGTCTATTAATTGTTGCCGGGAAGCTAGAGTAAGTAGTTCGCCAGTTAATAGTTTGC
GCAACGTTGTTGCCATTGCTACAGGCATCGTGGTGTCACGCTCGTCGTTTGGTATGGCTTCATTCAGCTC
CGGTTCCCAACGATCAAGGCGAGTTACATGATCCCCCATGTTGTGCAAAAAAGCGGTTAGCTCCTTCGGT
CCTCCGATCGTTGTCAGAAGTAAGTTGGCCGCAGTGTTATCACTCATGGTTATGGCAGCACTGCATAATT
CTCTTACTGTCATGCCATCCGTAAGATGCTTTTCTGTGACTGGTGAGTACTCAACCAAGTCATTCTGAGA
ATAGTGTATGCGGCGACCGAGTTGCTCTTGCCCGGCGTCAATACGGGATAATACCGCGCCACATAGCAGA
ACTTTAAAAGTGCTCATCATTGGAAAACGTTCTTCGGGGCGAAAACTCTCAAGGATCTTACCGCTGTTGA
GATCCAGTTCGATGTAACCCACTCGTGCACCCAACTGATCTTCAGCATCTTTTACTTTCACCAGCGTTTC
TGGGTGAGCAAAAACAGGAAGGCAAAATGCCGCAAAAAAGGGAATAAGGGCGACACGGAAATGTTGAATA
CTCATACTCTTCCTTTTTCAATATTATTGAAGCATTTATCAGGGTTATTGTCTCATGAGCGGATACATAT
TTGAATGTATTTAGAAAAATAAACAAATAGGGGTTCCGCGCACATTTCCCCGAAAAGTGCCACCTGCATC
GATGGCCCCCGATGGTAGTGTGGGGTCTCCCCATGCGAGAGTAGGGAACTGCCAGGCATCAAATAAAATG
AAAGGCTCAGTCGAAAGACTGGGCCTTTCGTTTTATCTGTTGTTTGTCGGTGAACGCTCTCCTGAGTAGG
ACAAATCCGCCGGGAGCGGATTTGAACGTTGCGAAGCAACGGCCCGGAGGGTGGCGGGCAGGACGCCCGC
CATAAACTGCCAGGCATCAAATTAAGCAGAAGGCCATCCTGACGGATGGCCTTTTTGCGTGGCCAGTGCC
AAGCTTGCATGC
